>Addgene plasmid #189978 | pLBCX-Large-T-antigenK1 mutant | addgene full sequence | sequence record 379337 | Addgene NGS Result
ATGGGCCAAACAGGATATCTGTGGTAAGCAGTTCCTGCCCCGGCTCGGGGCCAAGAACAGATGGTCCCCA
GATGCGGTCCAGCCCTCAGCAGTTTCTAGTGAATCATCAGATGTTTCCAGGGTGCCCCAAGGACCTGAAA
ATGACCCTGTACCTTATTTGAACTAACCAATCAGTTCGCTTCTCGCTTCTGTTCGCGCGCTTCCGCTCTC
CGAGCTCAATAAAAGAGCCCACAACCCCTCACTCGGCGCGCCAGTCTTCCGATAGACTGCGTCGCCCGGG
TACCCGTATTCCCAATAAAGCCTCTTGCTGTTTGCATCCGAATCGTGGTCTCGCTGTTCCTTGGGAGGGT
CTCCTCTGAGTGATTGACTACCCACGACGGGGGTCTTTCATTTGGGGGCTCGTCCGGGATTTGGAGACCC
CTGCCCAGGGACCACCGACCCACCACCGGGAGGTAAGCTGGCCAGCAACTTATCTGTGTCTGTCCGATTG
TCTAGTGTCTATGTTTGATGTTATGCGCCTGCGTCTGTACTAGTTAGCTAACTAGCTCTGTATCTGGCGG
ACCCGTGGTGGAACTGACGAGTTCTGAACACCCGGCCGCAACCCTGGGAGACGTCCCAGGGACTTTGGGG
GCCGTTTTTGTGGCCCGACCTGAGGAAGGGAGTCGATGTGGAATCCGACCCCGTCAGGATATGTGGTTCT
GGTAGGAGACGAGAACCTAAAACAGTTCCCGCCTCCGTCTGAATTTTTGCTTTCGGTTTGGAACCGAAGC
CGCGCGTCTTGTCTGCTGCAGCGCTGCAGCATCGTTCTGTGTTGTCTCTGTCTGACTGTGTTTCTGTATT
TGTCTGAAAATTAGGGCCAGACTGTTACCACTCCCTTAAGTTTGACCTTAGGTCACTGGAAAGATGTCGA
GCGGATCGCTCACAACCAGTCGGTAGATGTCAAGAAGAGACGTTGGGTTACCTTCTGCTCTGCAGAATGG
CCAACCTTTAACGTCGGATGGCCGCGAGACGGCACCTTTAACCGAGACCTCATCACCCAGGTTAAGATCA
AGGTCTTTTCACCTGGCCCGCATGGACACCCAGACCAGGTCCCCTACATCGTGACCTGGGAAGCCTTGGC
TTTTGACCCCCCTCCCTGGGTCAAGCCCTTTGTACACCCTAAGCCTCCGCCTCCTCTTCCTCCATCCGCC
CCGTCTCTCCCCCTTGAACCTCCTCGTTCGACCCCGCCTCGATCCTCCCTTTATCCAGCCCTCACTCCTT
CTCTAGGCGCCGGAATTCCGATCTGATCAAGAGACAGGATGGGGTCGTTTCGCATGGCCAAGCCTTTGTC
TCAAGAAGAATCCACCCTCATTGAAAGAGCAACGGCTACAATCAACAGCATCCCCATCTCTGAAGACTAC
AGCGTCGCCAGCGCAGCTCTCTCTAGCGACGGCCGCATCTTCACTGGTGTCAATGTATATCATTTTACTG
GGGGACCTTGTGCAGAACTCGTGGTGCTGGGCACTGCTGCTGCTGCGGCAGCTGGCAACCTGACTTGTAT
CGTCGCGATCGGAAATGAGAACAGGGGCATCTTGAGCCCCTGCGGACGGTGCCGACAGGTGCTTCTCGAT
CTGCATCCTGGGATCAAAGCCATAGTGAAGGACAGTGATGGACAGCCGACGGCAGTTGGGATTCGTGAAT
TGCTGCCCTCTGGTTATGTGTGGGAGGGCTAAGCGGGACTCTGGGGTTCGAAATGACCGACCAAGCGACG
CCCAACCTGCCATCACGAGATTTCGATTCCACCGCCGCCTTCTATGAAAGGTTGGGCTTCGGAATCGTTT
TCCGGGACGCCGGCTGGATGATCCTCCAGCGCGGGGATCTCATGCTGGAGTTCTTCGCCCACCCCGGGCT
CGATCCCCTCGCGAGTTGGTTCAGCTGCTGCCTGAGGCTGGACGACCTCGCGGAGTTCTACCGGCAGTGC
AAATCCGTCGGCATCCAGGAAACCAGCAGCGGCTATCCGCGCATCCATGCCCCCGAACTGCAGGAGTGGG
GAGGCACGATGGCCGCTTTGGTCGAGGCGGATCCGGCCATTAGCCATATTATTCATTGGTTATATAGCAT
AAATCAATATTGGCTATTGGCCATTGCATACGTTGTATCCATATCATAATATGTACATTTATATTGGCTC
ATGTCCAACATTACCGCCATGTTGACATTGATTATTGACTAGTTATTAATAGTAATCAATTACGGGGTCA
TTAGTTCATAGCCCATATATGGAGTTCCGCGTTACATAACTTACGGTAAATGGCCCGCCTGGCTGACCGC
CCAACGACCCCCGCCCATTGACGTCAATAATGACGTATGTTCCCATAGTAACGCCAATAGGGACTTTCCA
TTGACGTCAATGGGTGGAGTATTTACGGTAAACTGCCCACTTGGCAGTACATCAAGTGTATCATATGCCA
AGTACGCCCCCTATTGACGTCAATGACGGTAAATGGCCCGCCTGGCATTATGCCCAGTACATGACCTTAT
GGGACTTTCCTACTTGGCAGTACATCTACGTATTAGTCATCGCTATTACCATGGTGATGCGGTTTTGGCA
GTACATCAATGGGCGTGGATAGCGGTTTGACTCACGGGGATTTCCAAGTCTCCACCCCATTGACGTCAAT
GGGAGTTTGTTTTGGCACCAAAATCAACGGGACTTTCCAAAATGTCGTAACAACTCCGCCCCATTGACGC
AAATGGGCGGTAGGCGTGTACGGTGGGAGGTCTATATAAGCAGAGCTCGTTTAGTGAACCGTCAGATCGC
CTGGAGACGCCATCCACGCTGTTTTGACCTCCATAGAAGACACCGGGACCGATCCAGCCTCCGCGGCCCC
AAGCTTGTTGATCCCGCGACCGGTCGACCAGCTTTGCAAAGATGGATAAAGTTTTAAACAGAGAGGAATC
TTTGCAGCTAATGGACCTTCTAGGTCTTGAAAGGAGTGCCTGGGGGAATATTCCTCTGATGAGAAAGGCA
TATTTAAAAAAATGCAAGGAGTTTCATCCTGATAAAGGAGGAGATGAAGAAAAAATGAAGAAAATGAATA
CTCTGTACAAGAAAATGGAAGATGGAGTAAAATATGCTCATCAACCTGACTTTGGAGGCTTCTGGGATGC
AACTGAGATTCCAACCTATGGAACTGATGAATGGGAGCAGTGGTGGAATGCCTTTAATGAGGAAAACCTG
TTTTGCTCAAAAGAAATGCCATCTAGTGATGATGAGGCTACTGCTGACTCTCAACATTCTACTCCTCCAA
AAAAGAAGAGAAAGGTAGAAGACCCCAAGGACTTTCCTTCAGAATTGCTAAGTTTTTTGAGTCATGCTGT
GTTTAGTAATAGAACTCTTGCTTGCTTTGCTATTTACACCACAAAGGAAAAAGCTGCACTGCTATACAAG
AAAATTATGGAAAAATATTCTGTAACCTTTATAAGTAGGCATAACAGTTATAATCATAACATACTGTTTT
TTCTTACTCCACACAGGCATAGAGTGTCTGCTATTAATAACTATGCTCAAAAATTGTGTACCTTTAGCTT
TTTAATTTGTAAAGGGGTTAATAAGGAATATTTGATGTATAGTGCCTTGACTAGAGATCCATTTTCTGTT
ATTGAGGAAAGTTTGCCAGGTGGGTTAAAGGAGCATGATTTTAATCCAGAAGAAGCAGAGGAAACTAAAC
AAGTGTCCTGGAAGCTTGTAACAGAGTATGCAATGGAAACAAAATGTGATGATGTGTTGTTATTGCTTGG
GATGTACTTGGAATTTCAGTACAGTTTTGAAATGTGTTTAAAATGTATTAAAAAAGAACAGCCCAGCCAC
TATAAGTACCATGAAAAGCATTATGCAAATGCTGCTATATTTGCTGACAGCAAAAACCAAAAAACCATAT
GCCAACAGGCTGTTGATACTGTTTTAGCTAAAAAGCGGGTTGATAGCCTACAATTAACTAGAGAACAAAT
GTTAACAAACAGATTTAATGATCTTTTGGATAGGATGGATATAATGTTTGGTTCTACAGGCTCTGCTGAC
ATAGAAGAATGGATGGCTGGAGTTGCTTGGCTACACTGTTTGTTGCCCAAAATGGATTCAGTGGTGTATG
ACTTTTTAAAATGCATGGTGTACAACATTCCTAAAAAAAGATACTGGCTGTTTAAAGGACCAATTGATAG
TGGTAAAACTACATTAGCAGCTGCTTTGCTTGAATTATGTGGGGGGAAAGCTTTAAATGTTAATTTGCCC
TTGGACAGGCTGAACTTTGAGCTAGGAGTAGCTATTGACCAGTTTTTAGTAGTTTTTGAGGATGTAAAGG
GCACTGGAGGGGAGTCCAGAGATTTGCCTTCAGGTCAGGGAATTAATAACCTGGACAATTTAAGGGATTA
TTTGGATGGCAGTGTTAAGGTAAACTTAGAAAAGAAACACCTAAATAAAAGAACTCAAATATTTCCCCCT
GGAATAGTCACCATGAATGAGTACAGTGTGCCTAAAACACTGCAGGCCAGATTTGTAAAACAAATAGATT
TTAGGCCCAAAGATTATTTAAAGCATTGCCTGGAACGCAGTGAGTTTTTGTTAGAAAAGAGAATAATTCA
AAGTGGCATTGCTTTGCTTCTTATGTTAATTTGGTACAGACCTGTGGCTGAGTTTGCTCAAAGTATTCAG
AGCAGAATTGTGGAGTGGAAAGAGAGATTGGACAAAGAGTTTAGTTTGTCAGTGTATCAAAAAATGAAGT
TTAATGTGGCTATGGGAATTGGAGTTTTAGATTGGCTAAGAAACAGTGATGATGATGATGAAGACAGCCA
GGAAAATGCTGATAAAAATGAAGATGGTGGGGAGAAGAACATGGAAGACTCAGGGCATGAAACAGGCATT
GATTCACAGTCCCAAGGCTCATTTCAGGCCCCTCAGTCCTCACAGTCTGTTCATGATCATAATCAGCCAT
ACCACATTTGTAGAGGTTTTACTTGCTTTAAAAAACCTCCCACACCTCCCCCTGAACCTGAAACATAAAA
TGAATGCAATTGTTGTTGTTAACGGGGATCAACATCGATAAAATAAAAGATTTTATTTAGTCTCCAGAAA
AAGGGGGGAATGAAAGACCCCACCTGTAGGTTTGGCAAGCTAGCTTAAGTAACGCCATTTTGCAAGGCAT
GGAAAAATACATAACTGAGAATAGAGAAGTTCAGATCAAGGTCAGGAACAGATGGAACAGCTGAATATGG
GCCAAACAGGATATCTGTGGTAAGCAGTTCCTGCCCCGGCTCAGGGCCAAGAACAGATGGAACAGCTGAA
TATGGGCCAAACAGGATATCTGTGGTAAGCAGTTCCTGCCCCGGCTCAGGGCCAAGAACAGATGGTCCCC
AGATGCGGTCCAGCCCTCAGCAGTTTCTAGAGAACCATCAGATGTTTCCAGGGTGCCCCAAGGACCTGAA
ATGACCCTGTGCCTTATTTGAACTAACCAATCAGTTCGCTTCTCGCTTCTGTTCGCGCGCTTCTGCTCCC
CGAGCTCAATAAAAGAGCCCACAACCCCTCACTCGGGGCGCCAGTCCTCCGATTGACTGAGTCGCCCGGG
TACCCGTGTATCCAATAAACCCTCTTGCAGTTGCATCCGACTTGTGGTCTCGCTGTTCCTTGGGAGGGTC
TCCTCTGAGTGATTGACTACCCGTCAGCGGGGGTCTTTCATTTGGGGGCTCGTCCGGGATCGGGAGACCC
CTGCCCAGGGACCACCGACCCACCACCGGGAGGTAAGCTGGCTGCCTCGCGCGTTTCGGTGATGACGGTG
AAAACCTCTGACACATGCAGCTCCCGGAGACGGTCACAGCTTGTCTGTAAGCGGATGCCGGGAGCAGACA
AGCCCGTCAGGGCGCGTCAGCGGGTGTTGGCGGGTGTCGGGGCGCAGCCATGACCCAGTCACGTAGCGAT
AGCGGAGTGTATACTGGCTTAACTATGCGGCATCAGAGCAGATTGTACTGAGAGTGCACCATATGCGGTG
TGAAATACCGCACAGATGCGTAAGGAGAAAATACCGCATCAGGCGCTCTTCCGCTTCCTCGCTCACTGAC
TCGCTGCGCTCGGTCGTTCGGCTGCGGCGAGCGGTATCAGCTCACTCAAAGGCGGTAATACGGTTATCCA
CAGAATCAGGGGATAACGCAGGAAAGAACATGTGAGCAAAAGGCCAGCAAAAGGCCAGGAACCGTAAAAA
GGCCGCGTTGCTGGCGTTTTTCCATAGGCTCCGCCCCCCTGACGAGCATCACAAAAATCGACGCTCAAGT
CAGAGGTGGCGAAACCCGACAGGACTATAAAGATACCAGGCGTTTCCCCCTGGAAGCTCCCTCGTGCGCT
CTCCTGTTCCGACCCTGCCGCTTACCGGATACCTGTCCGCCTTTCTCCCTTCGGGAAGCGTGGCGCTTTC
TCATAGCTCACGCTGTAGGTATCTCAGTTCGGTGTAGGTCGTTCGCTCCAAGCTGGGCTGTGTGCACGAA
CCCCCCGTTCAGCCCGACCGCTGCGCCTTATCCGGTAACTATCGTCTTGAGTCCAACCCGGTAAGACACG
ACTTATCGCCACTGGCAGCAGCCACTGGTAACAGGATTAGCAGAGCGAGGTATGTAGGCGGTGCTACAGA
GTTCTTGAAGTGGTGGCCTAACTACGGCTACACTAGAAGGACAGTATTTGGTATCTGCGCTCTGCTGAAG
CCAGTTACCTTCGGAAAAAGAGTTGGTAGCTCTTGATCCGGCAAACAAACCACCGCTGGTAGCGGTGGTT
TTTTTGTTTGCAAGCAGCAGATTACGCGCAGAAAAAAAGGATCTCAAGAAGATCCTTTGATCTTTTCTAC
GGGGTCTGACGCTCAGTGGAACGAAAACTCACGTTAAGGGATTTTGGTCATGAGATTATCAAAAAGGATC
TTCACCTAGATCCTTTTAAATTAAAAATGAAGTTTTAAATCAATCTAAAGTATATATGAGTAAACTTGGT
CTGACAGTTACCAATGCTTAATCAGTGAGGCACCTATCTCAGCGATCTGTCTATTTCGTTCATCCATAGT
TGCCTGACTCCCCGTCGTGTAGATAACTACGATACGGGAGGGCTTACCATCTGGCCCCAGTGCTGCAATG
ATACCGCGAGACCCACGCTCACCGGCTCCAGATTTATCAGCAATAAACCAGCCAGCCGGAAGGGCCGAGC
GCAGAAGTGGTCCTGCAACTTTATCCGCCTCCATCCAGTCTATTAATTGTTGCCGGGAAGCTAGAGTAAG
TAGTTCGCCAGTTAATAGTTTGCGCAACGTTGTTGCCATTGCTGCAGGCATCGTGGTGTCACGCTCGTCG
TTTGGTATGGCTTCATTCAGCTCCGGTTCCCAACGATCAAGGCGAGTTACATGATCCCCCATGTTGTGCA
AAAAAGCGGTTAGCTCCTTCGGTCCTCCGATCGTTGTCAGAAGTAAGTTGGCCGCAGTGTTATCACTCAT
GGTTATGGCAGCACTGCATAATTCTCTTACTGTCATGCCATCCGTAAGATGCTTTTCTGTGACTGGTGAG
TACTCAACCAAGTCATTCTGAGAATAGTGTATGCGGCGACCGAGTTGCTCTTGCCCGGCGTCAACACGGG
ATAATACCGCGCCACATAGCAGAACTTTAAAAGTGCTCATCATTGGAAAACGTTCTTCGGGGCGAAAACT
CTCAAGGATCTTACCGCTGTTGAGATCCAGTTCGATGTAACCCACTCGTGCACCCAACTGATCTTCAGCA
TCTTTTACTTTCACCAGCGTTTCTGGGTGAGCAAAAACAGGAAGGCAAAATGCCGCAAAAAAGGGAATAA
GGGCGACACGGAAATGTTGAATACTCATACTCTTCCTTTTTCAATATTATTGAAGCATTTATCAGGGTTA
TTGTCTCATGAGCGGATACATATTTGAATGTATTTAGAAAAATAAACAAATAGGGGTTCCGCGCACATTT
CCCCGAAAAGTGCCACCTGACGTCTAAGAAACCATTATTATCATGACATTAACCTATAAAAATAGGCGTA
TCACGAGGCCCTTTCGTCTTCAAGAATTCATACCAGATCACCGAAAACTGTCCTCCAAATGTGTCCCCCT
CACACTCCCAAATTCGCGGGCTTCTGCCTCTTAGACCACTCTACCCTATTCCCCACACTCACCGGAGCCA
AAGCCGCGGCCCTTCCGTTTCTTTGCTTTTGAAAGACCCCACCCGTAGGTGGCAAGCTAGCTTAAGTAAC
GCCACTTTGCAAGGCATGGAAAAATACATAACTGAGAATAGAAAAGTTCAGATCAAGGTCAGGAACAAAG
AAACAGCTGAATACCAAACAGGATATCTGTGGTAAGCGGTTCCTGCCCCGGCTCAGGGCCAAGAACAGAT
GAGACAGCTGAGTG
Features (pLannotate 1.2.2; 16 found; start..end, strand, type, name):
      1..64      +  LTR            LTR (fragment): long terminal repeat from Moloney murine leukemia virus
    217..392     +  LTR            5' LTR (truncated): truncated long terminal repeat from Moloney murine sarcoma virus
    514..788     +  misc_feature   MESV Ψ (fragment): packaging signal of murine embryonic stem cell virus
    855..1271    +  CDS            gag (truncated): truncated Moloney murine leukemia virus (MMLV) gag gene lacking the start codon
   1314..1712    +  CDS            BSD: blasticidin S deaminase; Aspergillus terreus BSD; confers resistance to blasticidin
   1733..2086    +  CDS            ble (fragment): BLE_KLEPN - Experimental evidence at protein level: Swiss-Prot protein existence level 1. Binding protein with a strong affinity to the bleomycin family of antibiotics. Binds to CL990; an antimitotic-antibiotic compound. From Klebsiella pneumoniae.
   2194..2573    +  enhancer       CMV enhancer: human cytomegalovirus immediate early enhancer
   2574..2777    +  promoter       CMV promoter: human cytomegalovirus (CMV) immediate early promoter
   2912..5038    +  CDS            large T antigen: large T antigen from SV40 (simian virus 40)
   5119..5712    +  LTR            LTR: long terminal repeat from Moloney murine leukemia virus
   5781..5821    +  CDS            rop (fragment): Rop protein, which maintains plasmids at low copy number; rop
   5923..6063    +  misc_feature   bom: basis of mobility region from pBR322
   6249..6837    -  rep_origin     ori: high-copy-number ColE1/pMB1/pBR322/pUC origin of replication
   7008..7868    -  CDS            AmpR: β-lactamase; bla; confers resistance to ampicillin, carbenicillin, and related antibiotics
   7869..7973    -  promoter       AmpR promoter: bla
   8220..8414    +  LTR            5' LTR (fragment): long terminal repeat from Moloney murine sarcoma virus
