[The description below was written by a language model from this plasmid's Addgene catalogue record and pLannotate feature annotations shown in this document.]
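Description:
pLBCX-Large-T-antigenK1 mutant is a gammaretroviral (Moloney murine leukemia/sarcoma virus-derived) expression vector built on the pLBCX backbone and intended for immortalizing human cells. In bacteria it is maintained through a ColE1/pMB1-type origin with an adjacent bom region and a remnant of rop, and it is selected with ampicillin via the bla gene and its native promoter. The LTR fragments annotated at the two ends of the 8.4 kb sequence record most likely reflect a single 5' LTR split by the numbering of the circular map.

The proviral portion runs from the 5' LTR through the MESV-type Ψ packaging signal and a truncated gag segment lacking its start codon, an arrangement that extends the packaging signal and improves encapsidation of the genomic RNA when the plasmid is introduced into a packaging cell line supplying gag, pol and env in trans. Downstream lies a blasticidin S deaminase coding sequence, presumably expressed from the LTR-driven transcript, which allows blasticidin selection of transduced cells. It is followed by a fragment of a bleomycin-resistance gene that appears to be a leftover of vector construction. An internal CMV enhancer/promoter then drives the SV40 large T antigen coding sequence, and a full MoMLV 3' LTR closes the provirus.

The insert is named as the K1 mutant of large T. The record does not define the mutation, but K1 conventionally denotes a substitution in the LXCXE motif that abolishes binding to RB family proteins while leaving p53 binding intact. The associated publication concerns IDH mutant glioma, although the record does not say which cells were immortalized with this vector.
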