Addgene plasmid #189978: pLBCX-Large-T-antigenK1 mutant
Purpose: Retroviral vector used to immortalize human cells
Depositing lab: William Kaelin. Depositing organization: Dana-Farber Cancer Institute. Publication: De novo pyrimidine synthesis is a targetable vulnerability in IDH mutant glioma. Shi DD, Savani MR, Levitt MM, Wang AC, Endress JE, Bird CE, Buehler J, Stopka SA, Regan MS, Lin YF, Puliyappadamba VT, Gao W, Khanal J, Evans L, Lee JH, Guo L, Xiao Y, Xu M, Huang B, Jennings RB, Bonal DM, Martin-Sandoval MS, Dang T, Gattie LC, Cameron AB, Lee S, Asara JM, Kornblum HI, Mak TW, Looper RE, Nguyen QD, Signoretti S, Gradl S, Sutter A, Jeffers M, Janzer A, Lehrman MA, Zacharias LG, Mathews TP, Losman JA, Richardson TE, Cahill DP, DeBerardinis RJ, Ligon KL, Xu L, Ly P, Agar NYR, Abdullah KG, Harris IS, Kaelin WG Jr, McBrayer SK. Cancer Cell. 2022 Sep 12;40(9):939-956.e16. doi: 10.1016/j.ccell.2022.07.011. Epub 2022 Aug 18. PubMed 35985343.
Backbone
  Vector backbone: pLBCX
Growth in bacteria
  Bacterial resistance: Ampicillin, 100 μg/mL
  Growth temperature: 37°C
  Growth strain: NEB Stable
  Copy number: Unknown
Gene/Insert
  Gene/Insert name: Large-T-antigenK1 mutant
Terms and licenses: Academic/Nonprofit Terms; Industry Terms: Not Available to Industry
How to cite: pLBCX-Large-T-antigenK1 mutant was a gift from William Kaelin (Addgene plasmid # 189978 ; http://n2t.net/addgene:189978 ; RRID:Addgene_189978)
